Addgene plasmid #112914: retro-gRNA-mRFP1
Purpose: Retrovirus expressing mRFP1 with BBSI cloning sites for sgRNA
Depositing lab: Christophe Benoist & Diane Mathis. Depositing organization: Harvard Medical School. Publication: Identification and validation of a tumor-infiltrating Treg transcriptional signature conserved across species and tumor types. Magnuson AM, Kiner E, Ergun A, Park JS, Asinovski N, Ortiz-Lopez A, Kilcoyne A, Paoluzzi-Tomada E, Weissleder R, Mathis D, Benoist C. Proc Natl Acad Sci U S A. 2018 Nov 6;115(45):E10672-E10681. doi: 10.1073/pnas.1810580115. Epub 2018 Oct 22. PubMed 30348759.
Backbone
  Vector backbone: MSCV
  Backbone size w/o insert (bp): 6302
  Vector type: Retroviral
Growth in bacteria
  Bacterial resistance: Ampicillin, 100 μg/mL
  Growth temperature: 37°C
  Growth strain: NEB Stable
  Copy number: High Copy
Gene/Insert
  Gene/Insert name: mRFP1
  Promoter: EF1a
  Cloning method: Gibson Cloning
  Sequencing primers: 5′ ataagtgcagtagtcgccgt; 3′ GCTTTAAATTTGCGCATGCTA
Terms and licenses: Academic/Nonprofit Terms; Industry Terms: Not Available to Industry
How to cite: retro-gRNA-mRFP1 was a gift from Christophe Benoist & Diane Mathis (Addgene plasmid # 112914 ; http://n2t.net/addgene:112914 ; RRID:Addgene_112914)
