[The description below was written by a language model from this plasmid's Addgene catalogue record and pLannotate feature annotations shown in this document.]
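Description:
retro-gRNA-mRFP1 is a gammaretroviral transfer vector built on the MSCV backbone, designed to deliver a single guide RNA together with a red fluorescent marker. It is propagated in E. coli as a high-copy plasmid through a ColE1/pUC-type origin and selected with ampicillin via the β-lactamase gene. The bacterial portion also carries short remnants of earlier cloning vectors (fragments of lacZα, lacI, rop, bom and a tetracycline resistance gene, plus lac promoter/operator elements) that have no evident role in the construct. The annotated sequence is about 6.5 kb.

The proviral unit is bounded by murine embryonic stem cell virus 5' and 3' LTRs and includes the MESV Ψ packaging signal with a truncated, start-codon-less MMLV gag segment, which together allow the transcript to be packaged into virions when gag, pol and env are supplied in trans by a packaging system. Downstream lie two independent expression cassettes in the same orientation. A human U6 RNA polymerase III promoter sits upstream of the Streptococcus pyogenes Cas9 guide RNA scaffold, and according to the record BbsI sites are provided for inserting a targeting spacer; the table leaves a short unannotated gap between promoter and scaffold, consistent with this. An EF-1α core promoter then drives mammalian codon-optimized mRFP1, a monomeric DsRed derivative. A very short hit to SV40 small t antigen between the cassettes is probably incidental.

Because no Cas9 is encoded, the vector is suited to cells that already express Cas9 or receive it separately, with mRFP1 fluorescence identifying or allowing sorting of transduced, guide-bearing cells. The associated publication concerns tumor-infiltrating regulatory T cell gene signatures, suggesting use in gene disruption studies in that context.
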