Features (pLannotate 1.2.2; 22 found; start..end, strand, type, name):
    441..471     -  misc_feature   MCS (fragment): pUC18/19 multiple cloning site
    476..1153    -  CDS            mRFP1: monomeric derivative of DsRed (Campbell et al., 2002) mammalian codon-optimized
   1178..1389    -  promoter       EF-1α core promoter: core promoter for human elongation factor EF-1α
   1415..1433    -  CDS            small t antigen (fragment): SV40 (simian virus 40) small t antigen
   1451..1526    -  misc_RNA       gRNA scaffold: guide RNA scaffold for the Streptococcus pyogenes CRISPR/Cas9 system
   1553..1793    -  promoter       U6 promoter: RNA polymerase III promoter for human U6 snRNA
   1797..2213    -  CDS            gag (truncated): truncated Moloney murine leukemia virus (MMLV) gag gene lacking the start codon
   2280..2621    -  misc_feature   MESV Ψ: packaging signal of murine embryonic stem cell virus
   2685..3201    -  LTR            5' LTR: 5' long terminal repeat from murine embryonic stem cell virus
   3243..3341    -  CDS            env (fragment): murine leukemia virus gPr80 envelope polyprotein precursor; env; proteolytically cleaved into gp70SU and p15TM subunits
   3342..3543    +  CDS            TcR (fragment): tetracycline efflux protein; tet; confers resistance to tetracycline
   3543..3692    +  CDS            lacZα (fragment): LacZα fragment of β-galactosidase; lacZ fragment
   3698..3797    -  misc_feature   bom (fragment): basis of mobility region from pBR322
   3899..3934    -  CDS            rop (fragment): Rop protein, which maintains plasmids at low copy number; rop
   4029..4133    +  promoter       AmpR promoter: bla
   4134..4994    +  CDS            AmpR: β-lactamase; bla; confers resistance to ampicillin, carbenicillin, and related antibiotics
   5165..5753    +  rep_origin     ori: high-copy-number ColE1/pMB1/pBR322/pUC origin of replication
   5936..6028    +  CDS            lacI (fragment): lac repressor; lacI; The lac repressor binds to the lac operator to inhibit transcription in E. coli. This inhibition can be relieved by adding lactose or isopropyl-β-D-thiogalactopyranoside (IPTG).
   6041..6062    +  protein_bind   CAP binding site: CAP binding activates transcription in the presence of cAMP. E. coli catabolite activator protein
   6077..6107    +  promoter       lac promoter: promoter for the E. coli lac operon
   6115..6131    +  protein_bind   lac operator: The lac repressor binds to the lac operator to inhibit transcription in E. coli. This inhibition can be relieved by adding lactose or isopropyl-β-D-thiogalactopyranoside (IPTG). lac repressor encoded by lacI
   6293..321     -  LTR            3' LTR (across the origin): 3' long terminal repeat from murine embryonic stem cell virus
>Addgene plasmid #112914 | retro-gRNA-mRFP1 | addgene full sequence | sequence record 473841 | Addgene NGS Result
CGCGAACAGAAGCGAGAAGCGAACTGATTGGTTAGTTCAAATAAGGCACAGGGTCATTTCAGGTCCTTGG
GGCACCCTGGAAACATCTGATGGTTCTCTAGAAACTGCTGAGGGCGGGACCGCATCTGGGGACCATCTGT
TCTTGGCCCTGAGCCGGGGCAGGAACTGCTTACCACAGATATCCTGTTTGGCCCATATTCTGCTGTCTCT
CTGTTCCTAACCTTGATCTGAACTTCTCTATTCTCAGTTATGTATTTTCCATGCCTTGCAAAATGGCGTT
ACTTAAGCTAGCTTGCCAAACCTACAGGTGGGGTCTTTCATTCCCCCCTTTTTCTGGAGACTAAATAAAA
TCTTTTATTTTATCGATATCAGCGCTTTAAATTTGCGCATGCTAGCTATAGTTCTAGAGGTACCGGTTGT
TAACGTTAGCCGGCTACCTGAAGCTTGCATGCCTGCAGGTCGACTCTAGAGTCGCTTAGGCGCCGGTGGA
GTGGCGGCCCTCGGCGCGCTCGTACTGTTCCACGATGGTGTAGTCCTCGTTGTGGGAGGTGATGTCCAGC
TTGATGTCGGTCTTGTAGGCGCCGGGCAGCTGCACGGGCTTCTTGGCCATGTAGGTGGTCTTGACCTCGG
CGTCGTAGTGGCCGCCGTCCTTCAGCTTCAGCCTCATCTTGATCTCGCCCTTCAGGGCGCCGTCCTCGGG
GTACATCCGCTCGGTGGAGGCCTCCCAGCCCATGGTTTTCTTCTGCATTACGGGGCCGTCGGAGGGGAAG
TTGGTGCCGCGCAGCTTCACCTTGTAGATGAACTCGCCGTCCTGCAGGGAGGAGTCCTGGGTCACGGTCA
CCACGCCGCCGTCCTCGAAGTTCATCACGCGCTCCCACTTGAAGCCCTCGGGGAAGGACAGCTTCAAGTA
GTCGGGGATGTCGGCGGGGTGCTTCACGTAGGCCTTGGAGCCGTACTGGAACTGAGGGGACAGGATGTCC
CAGGCGAAGGGCAGGGGGCCGCCCTTGGTCACCTTCAGCTTGGCGGTCTGGGTGCCCTCGTAGGGGCGGC
CCTCGCCCTCGCCCTCGATCTCGAACTCGTGGCCGTTCACGGAGCCCTCCATGCGCACCTTGAAGCGCAT
GAACTCCTTGGTGACGTCCTCGGAGGAGGCCATGGTGGCAGCGCTCTAGAACCGGTCCTGTGTTCTGGCG
GCAAACCCGTTGCGAAAAAGAACGTTCACGGCGACTACTGCACTTATATACGGTTCTCCCCCACCCTCGG
GAAAAAGGCGGAGCCAGTACACGACATCACTTTCCCAGTTTACCCCGCGCCACCTTCTCTAGGCACCGGA
TCAATTGCCGACCCCTCCCCCCAACTTCTCGGGGACTGTGGGCGATGTGCGCTCTGCCCACTGACGGGCA
CCGGAGCCAATTCCCACTCCTTTCAAGACCTAGCTAGCGAATTCAAAAAAGCACCGACTCGGTGCCACTT
TTTCAAGTTGATAACGGACTAGCCTTATTTTAACTTGCTATTTCTAGCTCTAAAACAGGTCTTCTCGAAG
ACCCGGTGTTTCGTCCTTTCCACAAGATATATAAAGCCAAGAAATCGAAATACTTTCAAGTTACGGTAAG
CATATGATAGTCCATTTTAAAACATAATTTTAAAACTGCAAACTACCCAAGAAATTATTACTTTCTACGT
CACGTATTTTGTACTAATATCTTTGTGTTTACAGTCAAATTAATTCTAATTATCTCTCTAACAGCCTTGT
ATCGTATATGCAAATATGAAGGAATCATGGGAAATAGGCCCTCGCCGGCGCCTAGAGAAGGAGTGAGGGC
TGGATAAAGGGAGGATCGAGGCGGGGTCGAACGAGGAGGTTCAAGGGGGAGAGACGGGGCGGATGGAGGA
AGAGGAGGTGGAGGCTTAGGGTGTACAAAGGGCTTGACCCAGGGAGGGGGGTCAAAAGCCAAGGCTTCCC
AGGTCACGATGTAGGGGACCTGGTCTGGGTGTCCATGCGGGCCAGGTGAAAAGACCTTGATCTTAACCTG
GGTGATGAGGTCTCGGTTAAAGGTGCCGTCTCGCGGCCATCCGACGTTAAAGGTTGGCCATTCTGCAGAG
CAGAAGGTAACCCAACGTCTCTTCTTGACATCTACCGACTGGTTGTGAGCGATCCGCTCGACATCTTTCC
AGTGACCTAAGGTCAAACTTAAGGGAGTGGTAACAGTCTGGCCCTAATTTTCAGACAAATACAGAAACAC
AGTCAGACAGAGACAACACAGAACGATGCTGCAGCGCTGCAGCAGACAAGACGCGCGGCTTCGGTTCCAA
ACCGAAAGCAAAAATTCAGACGGAGGCGGGAACTGTTTTAGGTTCTCGTCTCCTACCAGAACCACATATC
CTGACGGGGTCGGATTCCACATCGACTCCCTTCCTCAGGTCGGGCCACAAAAACGGCCCCCAAAGTCCCT
GGGACGTCTCCCAGGGTTGCGGCCGGGTGTTCAGAACTCGTCAGTTCCACCACGGGTCCGCCAGATACAG
AGCTAGTTAGCTAACTAGTACAGACGCAGGCGCAAACATTAGATGCCGGCACAAACACGCACAAAGACAG
AGACAGACACGAAACGACCGCTGGCCAGCTTACCTCCCGGCGGGGGGGTCGGTGGTCCCTGGGCAGGGGT
CTCCAAATCTCGGTGGAACCTCCAAATGAAAGACCCCCGAGGTGGGCAGTCAATCAATCTGAGGAGACCC
TCCCAAGGATCAGCGAGTCCACGATTCGGATGCAAACAGCAAGAGGCTTTATTGGGAATACGGGTACCCG
GGCGACGCAGTCTATCGGAGGACTGGCGCGCCGAGTGAGGGGTTGTGGGCTCTTTTATTGAGCTCGGGGA
GCAGAAGCGCGCGAACAGAAGCGAGAAGCGAACTGATTGGTTAGTTCAAATAAGGCACAGGGTCATTTCA
GGTCCTTGGGGCACCCTGGAAACATCTGATGGTTCTCTAGAAACTGCTGAGGGCGGGACCGCATCTGGGG
ACCATCTGTTCTTGGCCCTGAGCCGGGGCAGGAACTGCTTACCACAGATATCCTGTTTGGCCCATATTCT
GCTGTCTCTCTGTTCCTAACCTTGATCTGAACTTCTCTATTCTCAGTTATGTATTTTCCATGCCTTGCAA
AATGGCGTTACTTAAGCTAGCTTGCCAAACCTACAGGTGGGGTCTTTCATTCCCCCCTTTTTCTGGAGAC
TAAATAAAATCTTTTATTTTATCTATGGCTCGTACTCTATAGGCTTCAGCTGGTGATATTGTTGAGTCAA
AACTAGAGCCTGGACCACTGATATCCTGTCTTTAACAAATTGGACTAATCGCCTCTACGCCGGACGCATC
GTGGCCGGCATCACCGGCGCCACAGGTGCGGTTGCTGGCGCCTATATCGCCGACATCACCGATGGGGAAG
ATCGGGCTCGCCACTTCGGGCTCATGAGCGCTTGTTTCGGCGTGGGTATGGTGGCAGGCCCCGTGGCCGG
GGGACTGTTGGGCGCCATCTCCTTGCATGCACCATTCCTTGCGCCGTCGTTTTACAACGTCGTGACTGGG
AAAACCCTGGCGTTACCCAACTTAATCGCCTTGCAGCACATCCCCCTTTCGCCAGCTGGCGTAATAGCGA
AGAGGCCCGCACCGATCGCCCTTCCCAACAGTTGCGCAGCCTGAATGGCGAATGGCGCCTGATGCGGTAT
TTTCTCCTTACGCATCTGTGCGGTATTTCACACCGCATATGGTGCACTCTCAGTACAATCTGCTCTGATG
CCGCATAGTTAAGCCAGCCCCGACACCCGCCAACACCCGCTGACGCGCCCTGACGGGCTTGTCTGCTCCC
GGCATCCGCTTACAGACAAGCTGTGACCGTCTCCGGGAGCTGCATGTGTCAGAGGTTTTCACCGTCATCA
CCGAAACGCGCGAGACGAAAGGGCCTCGTGATACGCCTATTTTTATAGGTTAATGTCATGATAATAATGG
TTTCTTAGACGTCAGGTGGCACTTTTCGGGGAAATGTGCGCGGAACCCCTATTTGTTTATTTTTCTAAAT
ACATTCAAATATGTATCCGCTCATGAGACAATAACCCTGATAAATGCTTCAATAATATTGAAAAAGGAAG
AGTATGAGTATTCAACATTTCCGTGTCGCCCTTATTCCCTTTTTTGCGGCATTTTGCCTTCCTGTTTTTG
CTCACCCAGAAACGCTGGTGAAAGTAAAAGATGCTGAAGATCAGTTGGGTGCACGAGTGGGTTACATCGA
ACTGGATCTCAACAGCGGTAAGATCCTTGAGAGTTTTCGCCCCGAAGAACGTTTTCCAATGATGAGCACT
TTTAAAGTTCTGCTATGTGGCGCGGTATTATCCCGTATTGACGCCGGGCAAGAGCAACTCGGTCGCCGCA
TACACTATTCTCAGAATGACTTGGTTGAGTACTCACCAGTCACAGAAAAGCATCTTACGGATGGCATGAC
AGTAAGAGAATTATGCAGTGCTGCCATAACCATGAGTGATAACACTGCGGCCAACTTACTTCTGACAACG
ATCGGAGGACCGAAGGAGCTAACCGCTTTTTTGCACAACATGGGGGATCATGTAACTCGCCTTGATCGTT
GGGAACCGGAGCTGAATGAAGCCATACCAAACGACGAGCGTGACACCACGATGCCTGTAGCAATGGCAAC
AACGTTGCGCAAACTATTAACTGGCGAACTACTTACTCTAGCTTCCCGGCAACAATTAATAGACTGGATG
GAGGCGGATAAAGTTGCAGGACCACTTCTGCGCTCGGCCCTTCCGGCTGGCTGGTTTATTGCTGATAAAT
CTGGAGCCGGTGAGCGTGGGTCTCGCGGTATCATTGCAGCACTGGGGCCAGATGGTAAGCCCTCCCGTAT
CGTAGTTATCTACACGACGGGGAGTCAGGCAACTATGGATGAACGAAATAGACAGATCGCTGAGATAGGT
GCCTCACTGATTAAGCATTGGTAACTGTCAGACCAAGTTTACTCATATATACTTTAGATTGATTTAAAAC
TTCATTTTTAATTTAAAAGGATCTAGGTGAAGATCCTTTTTGATAATCTCATGACCAAAATCCCTTAACG
TGAGTTTTCGTTCCACTGAGCGTCAGACCCCGTAGAAAAGATCAAAGGATCTTCTTGAGATCCTTTTTTT
CTGCGCGTAATCTGCTGCTTGCAAACAAAAAAACCACCGCTACCAGCGGTGGTTTGTTTGCCGGATCAAG
AGCTACCAACTCTTTTTCCGAAGGTAACTGGCTTCAGCAGAGCGCAGATACCAAATACTGTTCTTCTAGT
GTAGCCGTAGTTAGGCCACCACTTCAAGAACTCTGTAGCACCGCCTACATACCTCGCTCTGCTAATCCTG
TTACCAGTGGCTGCTGCCAGTGGCGATAAGTCGTGTCTTACCGGGTTGGACTCAAGACGATAGTTACCGG
ATAAGGCGCAGCGGTCGGGCTGAACGGGGGGTTCGTGCACACAGCCCAGCTTGGAGCGAACGACCTACAC
CGAACTGAGATACCTACAGCGTGAGCTATGAGAAAGCGCCACGCTTCCCGAAGGGAGAAAGGCGGACAGG
TATCCGGTAAGCGGCAGGGTCGGAACAGGAGAGCGCACGAGGGAGCTTCCAGGGGGAAACGCCTGGTATC
TTTATAGTCCTGTCGGGTTTCGCCACCTCTGACTTGAGCGTCGATTTTTGTGATGCTCGTCAGGGGGGCG
GAGCCTATGGAAAAACGCCAGCAACGCGGCCTTTTTACGGTTCCTGGCCTTTTGCTGGCCTTTTGCTCAC
ATGTTCTTTCCTGCGTTATCCCCTGATTCTGTGGATAACCGTATTACCGCCTTTGAGTGAGCTGATACCG
CTCGCCGCAGCCGAACGACCGAGCGCAGCGAGTCAGTGAGCGAGGAAGCGGAAGAGCGCCCAATACGCAA
ACCGCCTCTCCCCGCGCGTTGGCCGATTCATTAATGCAGCTGGCACGACAGGTTTCCCGACTGGAAAGCG
GGCAGTGAGCGCAACGCAATTAATGTGAGTTAGCTCACTCATTAGGCACCCCAGGCTTTACACTTTATGC
TTCCGGCTCGTATGTTGTGTGGAATTGTGAGCGGATAACAATTTCACAATTCTCCCCAGCTCTTTCTGCG
CTGTCCATAATGAACTATTTCAGGAGTATTGGAGTATGTGGATTCAAAACAGTGGCTAATTGAGTCAGGA
TTACTTAATATTCGACTCCTACCCTCAGAATGTTGTTCTCCAACTTCAAGAAACTGTTACCCATGAAAGA
CCCCCGCTGACGGGTAGTCAATCACTCAGAGGAGACCCTCCCAAGGAACAGCGAGACCACAAGTCGGATG
CAACTGCAAGAGGGTTTATTGGATACACGGGTACCCGGGCGACGCAGTCTATCGGAGGACTGGCGCGCCG
AGTGAGGGGTTGTGGGCTCTTTTATTGAGCTCGGGGAGCAGAAGCG
