Features (pLannotate 1.2.2; 22 found; start..end, strand, type, name):
    441..471     -  misc_feature   MCS (fragment): pUC18/19 multiple cloning site
    476..1153    -  CDS            mRFP1: monomeric derivative of DsRed (Campbell et al., 2002) mammalian codon-optimized
   1178..1389    -  promoter       EF-1α core promoter: core promoter for human elongation factor EF-1α
   1415..1433    -  CDS            small t antigen (fragment): SV40 (simian virus 40) small t antigen
   1451..1526    -  misc_RNA       gRNA scaffold: guide RNA scaffold for the Streptococcus pyogenes CRISPR/Cas9 system
   1553..1793    -  promoter       U6 promoter: RNA polymerase III promoter for human U6 snRNA
   1797..2213    -  CDS            gag (truncated): truncated Moloney murine leukemia virus (MMLV) gag gene lacking the start codon
   2280..2621    -  misc_feature   MESV Ψ: packaging signal of murine embryonic stem cell virus
   2685..3201    -  LTR            5' LTR: 5' long terminal repeat from murine embryonic stem cell virus
   3243..3341    -  CDS            env (fragment): murine leukemia virus gPr80 envelope polyprotein precursor; env; proteolytically cleaved into gp70SU and p15TM subunits
   3342..3543    +  CDS            TcR (fragment): tetracycline efflux protein; tet; confers resistance to tetracycline
   3543..3692    +  CDS            lacZα (fragment): LacZα fragment of β-galactosidase; lacZ fragment
   3698..3797    -  misc_feature   bom (fragment): basis of mobility region from pBR322
   3899..3934    -  CDS            rop (fragment): Rop protein, which maintains plasmids at low copy number; rop
   4029..4133    +  promoter       AmpR promoter: bla
   4134..4994    +  CDS            AmpR: β-lactamase; bla; confers resistance to ampicillin, carbenicillin, and related antibiotics
   5165..5753    +  rep_origin     ori: high-copy-number ColE1/pMB1/pBR322/pUC origin of replication
   5936..6028    +  CDS            lacI (fragment): lac repressor; lacI; The lac repressor binds to the lac operator to inhibit transcription in E. coli. This inhibition can be relieved by adding lactose or isopropyl-β-D-thiogalactopyranoside (IPTG).
   6041..6062    +  protein_bind   CAP binding site: CAP binding activates transcription in the presence of cAMP. E. coli catabolite activator protein
   6077..6107    +  promoter       lac promoter: promoter for the E. coli lac operon
   6115..6131    +  protein_bind   lac operator: The lac repressor binds to the lac operator to inhibit transcription in E. coli. This inhibition can be relieved by adding lactose or isopropyl-β-D-thiogalactopyranoside (IPTG). lac repressor encoded by lacI
   6293..321     -  LTR            3' LTR (across the origin): 3' long terminal repeat from murine embryonic stem cell virus
>Addgene plasmid #112914 | retro-gRNA-mRFP1 Sequencing Result | analyzer sequence | sequence record 439533
CGCGAACAGAAGCGAGAAGCGAACTGATTGGTTAGTTCAAATAAGGCACAGGGTCATTTCAGGTCCTTGG
GGCACCCTGGAAACATCTGATGGTTCTCTAGAAACTGCTGAGGGCGGGACCGCATCTGGGGACCATCTGT
TCTTGGCCCTGAGCCGGGGCAGGAACTGCTTACCACAGATATCCTGTTTGGCCCATATTCTGCTGTCTCT
CTGTTCCTAACCTTGATCTGAACTTCTCTATTCTCAGTTATGTATTTTCCATGCCTTGCAAAATGGCGTT
ACTTAAGCTAGCTTGCCAAACCTACAGGTGGGGTCTTTCATTCCCCCCTTTTTCTGGAGACTAAATAAAA
TCTTTTATTTTATCGATATCAGCGCTTTAAATTTGCGCATGCTAGCTATAGTTCTAGAGGTACCGGTTGT
TAACGTTAGCCGGCTACCTGAAGCTTGCATGCCTGCAGGTCGACTCTAGAGTCGCTTAGGCGCCGGTGGA
GTGGCGGCCCTCGGCGCGCTCGTACTGTTCCACGATGGTGTAGTCCTCGTTGTGGGAGGTGATGTCCAGC
TTGATGTCGGTCTTGTAGGCGCCGGGCAGCTGCACGGGCTTCTTGGCCATGTAGGTGGTCTTGACCTCGG
CGTCGTAGTGGCCGCCGTCCTTCAGCTTCAGCCTCATCTTGATCTCGCCCTTCAGGGCGCCGTCCTCGGG
GTACATCCGCTCGGTGGAGGCCTCCCAGCCCATGGTTTTCTTCTGCATTACGGGGCCGTCGGAGGGGAAG
TTGGTGCCGCGCAGCTTCACCTTGTAGATGAACTCGCCGTCCTGCAGGGAGGAGTCCTGGGTCACGGTCA
CCACGCCGCCGTCCTCGAAGTTCATCACGCGCTCCCACTTGAAGCCCTCGGGGAAGGACAGCTTCAAGTA
GTCGGGGATGTCGGCGGGGTGCTTCACGTAGGCCTTGGAGCCGTACTGGAACTGAGGGGACAGGATGTCC
CAGGCGAAGGGCAGGGGGCCGCCCTTGGTCACCTTCAGCTTGGCGGTCTGGGTGCCCTCGTAGGGGCGGC
CCTCGCCCTCGCCCTCGATCTCGAACTCGTGGCCGTTCACGGAGCCCTCCATGCGCACCTTGAAGCGCAT
GAACTCCTTGGTGACGTCCTCGGAGGAGGCCATGGTGGCAGCGCTCTAGAACCGGTCCTGTGTTCTGGCG
GCAAACCCGTTGCGAAAAAGAACGTTCACGGCGACTACTGCACTTATATACGGTTCTCCCCCACCCTCGG
GAAAAAGGCGGAGCCAGTACACGACATCACTTTCCCAGTTTACCCCGCGCCACCTTCTCTAGGCACCGGA
TCAATTGCCGACCCCTCCCCCCAACTTCTCGGGGACTGTGGGCGATGTGCGCTCTGCCCACTGACGGGCA
CCGGAGCCAATTCCCACTCCTTTCAAGACCTAGCTAGCGAATTCAAAAAAGCACCGACTCGGTGCCACTT
TTTCAAGTTGATAACGGACTAGCCTTATTTTAACTTGCTATTTCTAGCTCTAAAACAGGTCTTCTCGAAG
ACCCGGTGTTTCGTCCTTTCCACAAGATATATAAAGCCAAGAAATCGAAATACTTTCAAGTTACGGTAAG
CATATGATAGTCCATTTTAAAACATAATTTTAAAACTGCAAACTACCCAAGAAATTATTACTTTCTACGT
CACGTATTTTGTACTAATATCTTTGTGTTTACAGTCAAATTAATTCTAATTATCTCTCTAACAGCCTTGT
ATCGTATATGCAAATATGAAGGAATCATGGGAAATAGGCCCTCGCCGGCGCCTAGAGAAGGAGTGAGGGC
TGGATAAAGGGAGGATCGAGGCGGGGTCGAACGAGGAGGTTCAAGGGGGAGAGACGGGGCGGATGGAGGA
AGAGGAGGTGGAGGCTTAGGGTGTACAAAGGGCTTGACCCAGGGAGGGGGGTCAAAAGCCAAGGCTTCCC
AGGTCACGATGTAGGGGACCTGGTCTGGGTGTCCATGCGGGCCAGGTGAAAAGACCTTGATCTTAACCTG
GGTGATGAGGTCTCGGTTAAAGGTGCCGTCTCGCGGCCATCCGACGTTAAAGGTTGGCCATTCTGCAGAG
CAGAAGGTAACCCAACGTCTCTTCTTGACATCTACCGACTGGTTGTGAGCGATCCGCTCGACATCTTTCC
AGTGACCTAAGGTCAAACTTAAGGGAGTGGTAACAGTCTGGCCCTAATTTTCAGACAAATACAGAAACAC
AGTCAGACAGAGACAACACAGAACGATGCTGCAGCGCTGCAGCAGACAAGACGCGCGGCTTCGGTTCCAA
ACCGAAAGCAAAAATTCAGACGGAGGCGGGAACTGTTTTAGGTTCTCGTCTCCTACCAGAACCACATATC
CTGACGGGGTCGGATTCCACATCGACTCCCTTCCTCAGGTCGGGCCACAAAAACGGCCCCCAAAGTCCCT
GGGACGTCTCCCAGGGTTGCGGCCGGGTGTTCAGAACTCGTCAGTTCCACCACGGGTCCGCCAGATACAG
AGCTAGTTAGCTAACTAGTACAGACGCAGGCGCAAACATTAGATGCCGGCACAAACACGCACAAAGACAG
AGACAGACACGAAACGACCGCTGGCCAGCTTACCTCCCGGCGGGGGGGTCGGTGGTCCCTGGGCAGGGGT
CTCCAAATCTCGGTGGAACCTCCAAATGAAAGACCCCCGAGGTGGGCAGTCAATCAATCTGAGGAGACCC
TCCCAAGGATCAGCGAGTCCACGATTCGGATGCAAACAGCAAGAGGCTTTATTGGGAATACGGGTACCCG
GGCGACGCAGTCTATCGGAGGACTGGCGCGCCGAGTGAGGGGTTGTGGGCTCTTTTATTGAGCTCGGGGA
GCAGAAGCGCGCGAACAGAAGCGAGAAGCGAACTGATTGGTTAGTTCAAATAAGGCACAGGGTCATTTCA
GGTCCTTGGGGCACCCTGGAAACATCTGATGGTTCTCTAGAAACTGCTGAGGGCGGGACCGCATCTGGGG
ACCATCTGTTCTTGGCCCTGAGCCGGGGCAGGAACTGCTTACCACAGATATCCTGTTTGGCCCATATTCT
GCTGTCTCTCTGTTCCTAACCTTGATCTGAACTTCTCTATTCTCAGTTATGTATTTTCCATGCCTTGCAA
AATGGCGTTACTTAAGCTAGCTTGCCAAACCTACAGGTGGGGTCTTTCATTCCCCCCTTTTTCTGGAGAC
TAAATAAAATCTTTTATTTTATCTATGGCTCGTACTCTATAGGCTTCAGCTGGTGATATTGTTGAGTCAA
AACTAGAGCCTGGACCACTGATATCCTGTCTTTAACAAATTGGACTAATCGCCTCTACGCCGGACGCATC
GTGGCCGGCATCACCGGCGCCACAGGTGCGGTTGCTGGCGCCTATATCGCCGACATCACCGATGGGGAAG
ATCGGGCTCGCCACTTCGGGCTCATGAGCGCTTGTTTCGGCGTGGGTATGGTGGCAGGCCCCGTGGCCGG
GGGACTGTTGGGCGCCATCTCCTTGCATGCACCATTCCTTGCGCCGTCGTTTTACAACGTCGTGACTGGG
AAAACCCTGGCGTTACCCAACTTAATCGCCTTGCAGCACATCCCCCTTTCGCCAGCTGGCGTAATAGCGA
AGAGGCCCGCACCGATCGCCCTTCCCAACAGTTGCGCAGCCTGAATGGCGAATGGCGCCTGATGCGGTAT
TTTCTCCTTACGCATCTGTGCGGTATTTCACACCGCATATGGTGCACTCTCAGTACAATCTGCTCTGATG
CCGCATAGTTAAGCCAGCCCCGACACCCGCCAACACCCGCTGACGCGCCCTGACGGGCTTGTCTGCTCCC
GGCATCCGCTTACAGACAAGCTGTGACCGTCTCCGGGAGCTGCATGTGTCAGAGGTTTTCACCGTCATCA
CCGAAACGCGCGAGACGAAAGGGCCTCGTGATACGCCTATTTTTATAGGTTAATGTCATGATAATAATGG
TTTCTTAGACGTCAGGTGGCACTTTTCGGGGAAATGTGCGCGGAACCCCTATTTGTTTATTTTTCTAAAT
ACATTCAAATATGTATCCGCTCATGAGACAATAACCCTGATAAATGCTTCAATAATATTGAAAAAGGAAG
AGTATGAGTATTCAACATTTCCGTGTCGCCCTTATTCCCTTTTTTGCGGCATTTTGCCTTCCTGTTTTTG
CTCACCCAGAAACGCTGGTGAAAGTAAAAGATGCTGAAGATCAGTTGGGTGCACGAGTGGGTTACATCGA
ACTGGATCTCAACAGCGGTAAGATCCTTGAGAGTTTTCGCCCCGAAGAACGTTTTCCAATGATGAGCACT
TTTAAAGTTCTGCTATGTGGCGCGGTATTATCCCGTATTGACGCCGGGCAAGAGCAACTCGGTCGCCGCA
TACACTATTCTCAGAATGACTTGGTTGAGTACTCACCAGTCACAGAAAAGCATCTTACGGATGGCATGAC
AGTAAGAGAATTATGCAGTGCTGCCATAACCATGAGTGATAACACTGCGGCCAACTTACTTCTGACAACG
ATCGGAGGACCGAAGGAGCTAACCGCTTTTTTGCACAACATGGGGGATCATGTAACTCGCCTTGATCGTT
GGGAACCGGAGCTGAATGAAGCCATACCAAACGACGAGCGTGACACCACGATGCCTGTAGCAATGGCAAC
AACGTTGCGCAAACTATTAACTGGCGAACTACTTACTCTAGCTTCCCGGCAACAATTAATAGACTGGATG
GAGGCGGATAAAGTTGCAGGACCACTTCTGCGCTCGGCCCTTCCGGCTGGCTGGTTTATTGCTGATAAAT
CTGGAGCCGGTGAGCGTGGGTCTCGCGGTATCATTGCAGCACTGGGGCCAGATGGTAAGCCCTCCCGTAT
CGTAGTTATCTACACGACGGGGAGTCAGGCAACTATGGATGAACGAAATAGACAGATCGCTGAGATAGGT
GCCTCACTGATTAAGCATTGGTAACTGTCAGACCAAGTTTACTCATATATACTTTAGATTGATTTAAAAC
TTCATTTTTAATTTAAAAGGATCTAGGTGAAGATCCTTTTTGATAATCTCATGACCAAAATCCCTTAACG
TGAGTTTTCGTTCCACTGAGCGTCAGACCCCGTAGAAAAGATCAAAGGATCTTCTTGAGATCCTTTTTTT
CTGCGCGTAATCTGCTGCTTGCAAACAAAAAAACCACCGCTACCAGCGGTGGTTTGTTTGCCGGATCAAG
AGCTACCAACTCTTTTTCCGAAGGTAACTGGCTTCAGCAGAGCGCAGATACCAAATACTGTTCTTCTAGT
GTAGCCGTAGTTAGGCCACCACTTCAAGAACTCTGTAGCACCGCCTACATACCTCGCTCTGCTAATCCTG
TTACCAGTGGCTGCTGCCAGTGGCGATAAGTCGTGTCTTACCGGGTTGGACTCAAGACGATAGTTACCGG
ATAAGGCGCAGCGGTCGGGCTGAACGGGGGGTTCGTGCACACAGCCCAGCTTGGAGCGAACGACCTACAC
CGAACTGAGATACCTACAGCGTGAGCTATGAGAAAGCGCCACGCTTCCCGAAGGGAGAAAGGCGGACAGG
TATCCGGTAAGCGGCAGGGTCGGAACAGGAGAGCGCACGAGGGAGCTTCCAGGGGGAAACGCCTGGTATC
TTTATAGTCCTGTCGGGTTTCGCCACCTCTGACTTGAGCGTCGATTTTTGTGATGCTCGTCAGGGGGGCG
GAGCCTATGGAAAAACGCCAGCAACGCGGCCTTTTTACGGTTCCTGGCCTTTTGCTGGCCTTTTGCTCAC
ATGTTCTTTCCTGCGTTATCCCCTGATTCTGTGGATAACCGTATTACCGCCTTTGAGTGAGCTGATACCG
CTCGCCGCAGCCGAACGACCGAGCGCAGCGAGTCAGTGAGCGAGGAAGCGGAAGAGCGCCCAATACGCAA
ACCGCCTCTCCCCGCGCGTTGGCCGATTCATTAATGCAGCTGGCACGACAGGTTTCCCGACTGGAAAGCG
GGCAGTGAGCGCAACGCAATTAATGTGAGTTAGCTCACTCATTAGGCACCCCAGGCTTTACACTTTATGC
TTCCGGCTCGTATGTTGTGTGGAATTGTGAGCGGATAACAATTTCACAATTCTCCCCAGCTCTTTCTGCG
CTGTCCATAATGAACTATTTCAGGAGTATTGGAGTATGTGGATTCAAAACAGTGGCTAATTGAGTCAGGA
TTACTTAATTTTCGACTCCTACCCTCAGAATGTTGTTCTCCAACTTCAAGAAACTGTTACCCATGAAAGA
CCCCCGCTGACGGGTAGTCAATCACTCAGAGGAGACCCTCCCAAGGAACAGCGAGACCACAAGTCGGATG
CAACTGCAAGAGGGTTTATTGGATACACGGGTACCCGGGCGACGCAGTCTATCGGAGGACTGGCGCGCCG
AGTGAGGGGTTGTGGGCTCTTTTATTGAGCTCGGGGAGCAGAAGCG
